Addgene plasmid #63682: pVTU_260_BirA
Purpose: Encodes E. coli biotin ligase gene (BirA) for expression in yeast cells
Depositing lab: Aaron Hoskins. Depositing organization: University of Wisconsin, Madison. Publication: Rapid isolation and single-molecule analysis of ribonucleoproteins from cell lysate by SNAP-SiMPull. Rodgers ML, Paulson J, Hoskins AA. RNA. 2015 May;21(5):1031-41. doi: 10.1261/rna.047845.114. Epub 2015 Mar 24. PubMed 25805862.
Backbone
  Vector backbone: pVTU-260
  Backbone manufacturer: Euroscarf
  Backbone size w/o insert (bp): 6929
  Vector type: Yeast Expression
  Selectable markers: URA3
Growth in bacteria
  Bacterial resistance: Ampicillin, 100 μg/mL
  Growth temperature: 37°C
  Growth strain: Top10
  Copy number: Unknown
Gene/Insert
  Gene/Insert name: BirA (alt name: E coli biotin ligase)
  Species: E. coli
  Insert size (bp): 966
  Promoter: ADH1/yeast
  Tag / fusion protein: 6X Histidine (N terminal on backbone); TEV cleavage site (N terminal on backbone)
  Cloning method: Restriction Enzyme; 5′ cloning site NcoI (not destroyed); 3′ cloning site BamHI (not destroyed)
  Sequencing primers: 5′ 5' TTTTCTGCACAATATTTCAAGC� 3'; 3′ 5' AGTCCAAAGCTGGATCCTTATTT� 3'
Terms and licenses: Academic/Nonprofit Terms; Industry Terms: Not Available to Industry
How to cite: pVTU_260_BirA was a gift from Aaron Hoskins (Addgene plasmid # 63682 ; http://n2t.net/addgene:63682 ; RRID:Addgene_63682)
