[The description below was written by a language model from this plasmid's Addgene catalogue record.]
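Description:
pVTU_260_BirA is a yeast expression plasmid built on the pVTU-260 backbone (about 6.9 kb without insert), designed to produce the E. coli biotin ligase BirA in yeast cells. It works as a shuttle vector. Ampicillin resistance is used for propagation and selection in E. coli, and the URA3 auxotrophic marker allows selection in uracil-auxotrophic yeast strains on medium lacking uracil. The record gives no feature table and does not state the bacterial or yeast replication origins, and the copy number is listed as unknown.

The payload is the 966 bp BirA coding sequence, cloned by restriction digestion between NcoI and BamHI sites, both of which remain intact. Expression is driven by the yeast ADH1 promoter, which is widely used for expression without a specific inducer. The backbone adds an N-terminal 6X histidine tag followed by a TEV protease cleavage site, so the enzyme is made as a His-tagged fusion that could be affinity purified or detected, and the tag could be removed by TEV protease.

BirA covalently attaches biotin to a specific lysine within its recognition sequences, so expressing it in yeast generally serves to biotinylate co-expressed proteins that carry a suitable acceptor peptide. The associated publication concerns rapid isolation and single-molecule analysis of ribonucleoproteins from cell lysate. This suggests a role in producing biotinylated components for surface capture or pull-down, although the record itself states only that the plasmid encodes BirA for expression in yeast.
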