>Addgene plasmid #63682 | pVTU_260_BirA | depositor partial sequence | sequence record 106117 | Covers entire BirA gene inserted into pVTU-260 backbone
ATTCACGCACACTACTCTCTAATGAGCAACGGTATACGGCCTTCCTTCCAGTTACTTGAATTTGAAATAA
AAAAAAGTTTGCTGTCTTGCTATCAAGTATAAATAGACCTGCAATTATTAATCTTTTGTTTCCTCGTCAT
TGTTCTCGTTCCCTTTCTTCCTTGTTTCTTTTTCTGCACAATATTTCAAGCTATACCAAGCATACAATCA
ACTCCAAGCTATGCACCATCACCATCACCATGCTAGCGAGAATCTTTATTTTCAGGGCGCCATGGGTATG
AAGGATAACACCGTGCCACTGAAATTGATTGCCCTGTTAGCGAACGGTGAATTTCACTCTGGCGAGCAGT
TGGGTGAAACGCTGGGAATGAGCCGGGCGGCTATTAATAAACACATTCAGACACTGCGTGACTGGGGCGT
TGATGTCTTTACCGTTCCGGGTAAAGGATACAGCCTGCCTGAGCCTATCCAGTTACTTAATGCTAAACAG
ATATTGGGTCAGCTGGATGGCGGTAGTGTAGCCGTGCTGCCTGTGATTGACTCCACGAATCAGTACCTTC
TTGATCGTATCGGAGAGCTTAAATCGGGCGATGCTTGCATTGCAGAATACCAGCAGGCTGGCCGTGGTCG
CCGGGGTCGGAAATGGTTTTCGCCTTTTGGCGCAAACTTATATTTGTCGATGTTCTGGCGTCTGGAACAA
GGCCCGGCGGCGGCGATTGGTTTAAGTCTGGTTATCGGTATCGTGATGGCGGAAGTATTACGCAAGCTGG
GTGCAGATAAAGTTCGTGTTAAATGGCCTAATGACCTCTATCTGCAGGATCGCAAGCTGGCAGGCATTCT
GGTGGAGCTGACTGGCAAAACTGGCGATGCGGCGCAAATAGTCATTGGAGCCGGGATCAACATGGCAATG
CGCCGTGTTGAAGAGAGTGTCGTTAATCAGGGGTGGATCACGCTGCAGGAAGCGGGGATCAATCTCGATC
GTAATACGTTGGCGGCCATGCTAATACGTGAATTACGTGCTGCGTTGGAACTCTTCGAACAAGAAGGATT
GGCACCTTATCTGTCGCGCTGGGAAAAGCTGGATAATTTTATTAATCGCCCAGTGAAACTTATCATTGGT
GATAAAGAAATATTTGGCATTTCACGCGGAATAGACAAACAGGGGGCTTTATTACTTGAGCAGGATGGAA
TAATAAAACCCTGGATGGGCGGTGAAATATCCCTGCGTAGTGCAGAAAAATAAGGATCCAGCTTTGGACT
TCTTCGCCAGAGGTTTGGTCAAGTCTCCAATCAAGGTTGTCG
