>Addgene plasmid #63682 | pVTU_260_BirA | addgene partial sequence | sequence record 108126 | pBR322ori-F 5'-GGGAAACGCCTGGTATCTTT-3'
TTCGCCACCTCTGACTTGAGCGTCGATTTTTGTGATGCTCGTCAGGGGGGCGGAGCCTATGGAAAAACGC
CAGCAACGCGGCCCGACCTCGACGCATGCAACTTCTTTTCTTTTTTTTTCTTTTCTCTCTCCCCCGTTGT
TGTCTCACCATATCCGCAATGACAAAAAAATGATGGAAGACACTAAAGGAAAAAATTAACGACAAAGACA
GCACCAACAGATGTCGTTGTTCCAGAGCTGATGAGGGGTATCTCGAAGCACACGAAACTTTTTCCTTCCT
TCATTCACGCACACTACTCTCTAATGAGCAACGGTATACGGCCTTCCTTCCAGTTACTTGAATTTGAAAT
AAAAAAAAGTTTGCTGTCTTGCTATCAAGTATAAATAGACCTGCAATTATTAATCTTTTGTTTCCTCGTC
ATTGTTCTCGTTCCCTTTCTTCCTTGTTTCTTTTTCTGCACAATATTTCAAGCTATACCAAGCATACAAT
CAACTCCAAGCTATGCACCATCACCATCACCATGCTAGCGAGAATCTTTATTTTCAGGGCGCCATGGGTA
TGAAGGATAACACCGTGCCACTGAAATTGATTGCCCTGTTAGCGAACGGTGAATTTCACTCTGGCGAGCA
GTTGGGTGAAACGCTGGGAATGAGCCGGGCGGCTATTAATAAACACATTCAGACACTGCGTGACTGGGGC
GTTGATGTCTTTACCGTTCCGGGTAAAGGATACAGCCTGCCTGAGCCTATCCAGTTACTTAATGCTAAAC
AGATATTGGGTCAGCTGGATGGCGGTAGTGTAGCCGTGCTGCCTGTGATTGACTCCACGAATCAGTACCT
TCTTGATCGTATCGGAGAGCTTAAATCGGGCGATGCTTGCATTGCAGAATACCAGCAGGCTGGCCGTGGT
CGCCGGGG
