>Addgene plasmid #63682 | pVTU_260_BirA | addgene partial sequence | sequence record 108127 | pHybLex_rev 5'-GAGTCACTTTAAAATTTGTATACAC-3'
TAACTTATTTAATAATAAAAATCATAAATCATAAGAAATTCGCTTATTTAGAAGTGTCAACAACGTATCT
ACCAACGATTTGACCCTTTTCCATCTTTTCGTAAATTTCTGGCAAGGTAGACAAGCCGACAACCTTGATT
GGAGACTTGACCAAACCTCTGGCGAAGAAGTCCAAAGCTGGATCCTTATTTTTCTGCACTACGCAGGGAT
ATTTCACCGCCCATCCAGGGTTTTATTATTCCATCCTGCTCAAGTAATAAAGCCCCCTGTTTGTCTATTC
CGCGTGAAATGCCAAATATTTCTTTATCACCAATGATAAGTTTCACTGGGCGATTAATAAAATTATCCAG
CTTTTCCCAGCGCGACAGATAAGGTGCCAATCCTTCTTGTTCGAAGAGTTCCAACGCAGCACGTAATTCA
CGTATTAGCATGGCCGCCAACGTATTACGATCGAGATTGATCCCCGCTTCCTGCAGCGTGATCCACCCCT
GATTAACGACACTCTCTTCAACACGGCGCATTGCCATGTTGATCCCGGCTCCAATGACTATTTGCGCCGC
ATCGCCAGTTTTGCCAGTCAGCTCCACCAGAATGCCTGCCAGCTTGCGATCCTGCAGATAGAGGTCATTA
GGCCATTTAACACGAACTTTATCTGCACCCAGCTTGCGTAATACTTCCGCCATCACGATACCGATAACCA
GACTTAAACCAATCGCCGCCGCCGGGCCTTGTTCCAGACGCCAGAACATCGACAAATATAAGTTTGCGCC
AAAAGGCGAAAACCATTTCCGACCCCGGCGACCACGGCCAGCCTGCTGGTATTCTGCAATGCAAGCATCG
CCCGATTTAAGCTCTCCGATACGATCAAGAAGGTACTGATTCGTGGAGTCAATCACAGGCAGCACGGCTA
CACTACCGCCATCCAGCTGACCCAATATCTGTTTAGCATTAAGTAACTGGATAGGCTCAGGCAGGCTGTA
TCCTTT
